Addgene plasmid #85051: pmScarlet_H2A_C1
Purpose: In vivo visualization of the nucleus (can be used for colocalization studies)
Depositing lab: Dorus Gadella. Depositing organization: University of Amsterdam. Publication: mScarlet: a bright monomeric red fluorescent protein for cellular imaging. Bindels DS, Haarbosch L, van Weeren L, Postma M, Wiese KE, Mastop M, Aumonier S, Gotthard G, Royant A, Hink MA, Gadella TW Jr. Nat Methods. 2016 Nov 21. doi: 10.1038/nmeth.4074. PubMed 27869816.
Backbone
  Vector backbone: pmScarlet_C1
  Backbone manufacturer: Gadella Lab
  Backbone size w/o insert (bp): 4685
  Vector type: Mammalian Expression
  Selectable markers: Neomycin (select with G418)
Growth in bacteria
  Bacterial resistance: Kanamycin, 50 μg/mL
  Growth temperature: 37°C
  Growth strain: DH5alpha
  Copy number: High Copy
Gene/Insert
  Gene/Insert name: H2A (alt name: Histon 2A)
  Species: H. sapiens (human)
  Insert size (bp): 390
  Entrez Gene: H2AC16 (a.k.a. H2A.i, H2A/i, H2AC11, H2AC13, H2AC15, H2AC17, H2AFI, HIST1H2AL, dJ193B12.9)
  Promoter: CMV
  Tag / fusion protein: mScarlet (N terminal on backbone)
  Cloning method: Restriction Enzyme; 5′ cloning site BsrGI (not destroyed); 3′ cloning site BamHI (not destroyed)
  Sequencing primers: 5′ AGGTCTATATAAGCAGAGC; 3′ TCTACAAATGTGGTATGGC
Terms and licenses: Academic/Nonprofit Terms; Industry Terms: Not Available to Industry
How to cite: pmScarlet_H2A_C1 was a gift from Dorus Gadella (Addgene plasmid # 85051 ; http://n2t.net/addgene:85051 ; RRID:Addgene_85051)
