[The description below was written by a language model from this plasmid's Addgene catalogue record.]
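Description:
pmScarlet_H2A_C1 is a mammalian expression plasmid built on the pmScarlet_C1 backbone (about 4.7 kb without insert), a C1-style fusion vector in which the fluorescent protein coding sequence lies upstream of the cloning site. It is maintained in E. coli as a high-copy plasmid under kanamycin selection, and it carries a neomycin resistance marker so that transfected mammalian cells can be selected with G418. No feature table accompanies the record, so details such as the origin of replication and polyadenylation signals are not stated.

The payload is human histone H2A (linked to the H2AC16 gene entry), a roughly 390 bp insert cloned between BsrGI and BamHI sites, both of which remain intact. Expression is driven by the CMV promoter, a strong constitutive promoter in most mammalian cell lines. Because mScarlet is supplied by the backbone at the N terminus, the product is an mScarlet-H2A fusion in which the bright monomeric red fluorescent protein is attached to a core nucleosomal histone. Incorporation of the tagged histone into chromatin concentrates the red signal in the nucleus.

The stated purpose is live visualization of the nucleus, and the construct can serve as a red nuclear reference marker in colocalization experiments alongside proteins labelled with spectrally distinct fluorophores. It belongs to a set of localization fusions made to demonstrate the performance of mScarlet as a fusion tag in cellular imaging.
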