>Addgene plasmid #85051 | pmScarlet_H2A_C1 | addgene partial sequence | sequence record 167573 | CMV-F 5'-CGCAAATGGGCGGTAGGCGTG-3'
GTGAACCGTCAGATCCGCTAGCGCTACCGGTCGCCACCATGGTGAGCAAGGGCGAGGCAGTGATCAAGGA
GTTCATGCGGTTCAAGGTGCACATGGAGGGCTCCATGAACGGCCACGAGTTCGAGATCGAGGGCGAGGGC
GAGGGCCGCCCCTACGAGGGCACCCAGACCGCCAAGCTGAAGGTGACCAAGGGTGGCCCCCTGCCCTTCT
CCTGGGACATCCTGTCCCCTCAGTTCATGTACGGCTCCAGGGCCTTCACCAAGCACCCCGCCGACATCCC
CGACTACTATAAGCAGTCCTTCCCCGAGGGCTTCAAGTGGGAGCGCGTGATGAACTTCGAGGACGGCGGC
GCCGTGACCGTGACCCAGGACACCTCCCTGGAGGACGGCACCCTGATCTACAAGGTGAAGCTCCGCGGCA
CCAACTTCCCTCCTGACGGCCCCGTAATGCAGAAGAAGACAATGGGCTGGGAAGCGTCCACCGAGCGGTT
GTACCCCGAGGACGGCGTGCTGAAGGGCGACATTAAGATGGCCCTGCGCCTGAAGGACGGCGGCCGCTAC
CTGGCGGACTTCAAGACCACCTACAAGGCCAAGAAGCCCGTGCAGATGCCCGGCGCCTACAACGTCGACC
GCAAGTTGGACATCACCTCCCACAACGAGGACTACACCGTGGTGGAACAGTACGAACGCTCCGAGGGCCG
CCACTCCACCGGCGGCATGGACGAGCTGTACAAGTACTCAGATCTCGAGCTCAAGCTTCGAATTCTGATG
[118 nt withheld, positions 771-888]
