>Addgene plasmid #85051 | pmScarlet_H2A_C1 | addgene partial sequence | sequence record 167575 | SV40pA-R 5'-GAAATTTGTGATGCTATTGC-3'
ATAACAAGTTAACAACAACAATTGCATTCATTTTATGTTTCAGGTTCAGGGGGAGGTGTGGGAGGTTTTT
TAAAGCAAGTAAAACCTCTACAAATGTGGTATGGCTGATTATGATCAGTTATCTAGATCCGGTGGATCCC
G
[387 nt withheld, positions 142-528]
CATCAGAATTCGAAGCTTGAGCTCGAGATCTGAGTACTTGTACAGCTCGTCCATGCCGCCGGTGGAGTGG
CGGCCCTCGGAGCGTTCGTACTGTTCCACCACGGTGTAGTCCTCGTTGTGGGAGGTGATGTCCAACTTGC
GGTCGACGTTGTAGGCGCCGGGCATCTGCACGGGCTTCTTGGCCTTGTAGGTGGTCTTGAAGTCCGCCAG
GT
