LOCUS       Exported 5075 bp ds-DNA circular SYN 12-MAY-2021
DEFINITION  In vivo visualization of the nucleus (can be used for colocalization
            studies).
ACCESSION   .
VERSION     .
KEYWORDS    pmScarlet_H2A_C1
SOURCE      synthetic DNA construct
  ORGANISM  synthetic DNA construct
REFERENCE   1 (bases 1 to 5075)
  AUTHORS   Bindels DS, Haarbosch L, van Weeren L, Postma M, Wiese KE, Mastop M,
            Aumonier S, Gotthard G, Royant A, Hink MA, Gadella TW Jr
  TITLE     mScarlet: a bright monomeric red fluorescent protein for cellular
            imaging.
  JOURNAL   Nat Methods. 2016 Nov 21. doi: 10.1038/nmeth.4074.
  PUBMED    27869816
REFERENCE   2 (bases 1 to 5075)
  AUTHORS   .
  TITLE     Direct Submission
  JOURNAL   Exported May 12, 2021 from SnapGene Server 1.1.58
            http://www.snapgene.com
FEATURES             Location/Qualifiers
     source          1..5075
                     /organism="synthetic DNA construct"
                     /mol_type="other DNA"
     primer_bind     158..177
                     /label=F1ori-R
                     /note="F1 origin, reverse primer"
     promoter        291..395
                     /gene="bla"
                     /label=AmpR promoter
     promoter        397..754
                     /label=SV40 promoter
                     /note="SV40 enhancer and early promoter"
     primer_bind     complement(420..440)
                     /label=pBABE 3'
                     /note="SV40 enhancer, reverse primer for pBABE vectors"
     rep_origin      605..740
                     /label=SV40 ori
                     /note="SV40 origin of replication"
     primer_bind     667..686
                     /label=SV40pro-F
                     /note="SV40 promoter/origin, forward primer"
     CDS             789..1583
                     /codon_start=1
                     /gene="aph(3')-II (or nptII)"
                     /product="aminoglycoside phosphotransferase from Tn5"
                     /label=NeoR/KanR
                     /note="confers resistance to neomycin, kanamycin, and G418
                     (Geneticin(R))"
                     /translation="MIEQDGLHAGSPAAWVERLFGYDWAQQTIGCSDAAVFRLSAQGRP
                     VLFVKTDLSGALNELQDEAARLSWLATTGVPCAAVLDVVTEAGRDWLLLGEVPGQDLLS
                     SHLAPAEKVSIMADAMRRLHTLDPATCPFDHQAKHRIERARTRMEAGLVDQDDLDEEHQ
                     GLAPAELFARLKASMPDGEDLVVTHGDACLPNIMVENGRFSGFIDCGRLGVADRYQDIA
                     LATRDIAEELGGEWADRFLVLYGIAAPDSQRIAFYRLLDEFF"
     primer_bind     complement(843..862)
                     /label=Neo-R
                     /note="Neomycin resistance gene, reverse primer"
     primer_bind     1453..1472
                     /label=Neo-F
                     /note="Neomycin resistance gene, forward primer"
     primer_bind     complement(1771..1790)
                     /label=TK-pA-R
                     /note="Thymidine kinase polyA, reverse primer"
     polyA_signal    1815..1862
                     /label=HSV TK poly(A) signal
                     /note="herpes simplex virus thymidine kinase
                     polyadenylation signal (Cole and Stacy, 1985)"
     rep_origin      2191..2779
                     /direction=RIGHT
                     /label=ori
                     /note="high-copy-number ColE1/pMB1/pBR322/pUC origin of
                     replication"
     primer_bind     2680..2699
                     /label=pBR322ori-F
                     /note="pBR322 origin, forward primer"
     enhancer        2954..3257
                     /label=CMV enhancer
                     /note="human cytomegalovirus immediate early enhancer"
     promoter        3258..3461
                     /label=CMV promoter
                     /note="human cytomegalovirus (CMV) immediate early
                     promoter"
     primer_bind     3412..3432
                     /label=CMV-F
                     /note="Human CMV immediate early promoter, forward primer"
     regulatory      3500..3509
                     /regulatory_class="other"
                     /note="vertebrate consensus sequence for strong initiation
                     of translation (Kozak, 1987)"
     CDS             3506..4201
                     /codon_start=1
                     /product="bright monomeric red fluorescent protein evolved
                     from a synthetic template (Bindels et al., 2016)"
                     /label=mScarlet
                     /translation="MVSKGEAVIKEFMRFKVHMEGSMNGHEFEIEGEGEGRPYEGTQTA
                     KLKVTKGGPLPFSWDILSPQFMYGSRAFTKHPADIPDYYKQSFPEGFKWERVMNFEDGG
                     AVTVTQDTSLEDGTLIYKVKLRGTNFPPDGPVMQKKTMGWEASTERLYPEDGVLKGDIK
                     MALRLKDGGRYLADFKTTYKAKKPVQMPGAYNVDRKLDITSHNEDYTVVEQYERSEGRH
                     STGGMDELYK"
     primer_bind     complement(3639..3657)
                     /label=mCherry-R
                     /note="mCherry, reverse primer"
     primer_bind     3907..3926
                     /label=mCherry-F
                     /note="mCherry, forward primer"
     polyA_signal    4756..4877
                     /label=SV40 poly(A) signal
                     /note="SV40 polyadenylation signal"
     primer_bind     complement(4793..4812)
                     /label=SV40pA-R
                     /note="SV40 polyA, reverse primer"
     primer_bind     4847..4866
                     /label=EBV-rev
                     /note="SV40 polyA terminator, reverse primer"
     rep_origin      complement(4884..264)
                     /direction=LEFT
                     /label=f1 ori
                     /note="f1 bacteriophage origin of replication; arrow
                     indicates direction of (+) strand synthesis"
     primer_bind     complement(5021..5042)
                     /label=F1ori-F
                     /note="F1 origin, forward primer"
ORIGIN
        1 nnnnnnnnnn nnnnnnnnnn nnnnnnnnnn nnnnnnnnnn nnnnnnntnn nnnnnnnnnn
       61 nnnnnnnnnn nnnnnnnnnn nnnnnnnnnn nnnnnnnnnn nnnnnnnnnn nnnnnnnnnn
      121 nnnnnnnnnn nnnnnnnnng nnnnnnnnnn nnnnnnnnnn nnnnnnnnnn nnnnnnnnnn
      181 nnnnnnnnnn nnnnnnnnnn nnnnnnnnnn nnnnnnnnnn nnnnnnnnnn nnnnnnnnnn
      241 nnnnnnnnnn nnnnnnnnnn nnnncaggtg gcacttttcg gggaaatgtg cgcggaaccc
      301 ctatttgttt atttttctaa atacattcaa atatgtatcc gctcatgaga caataaccct
      361 gataaatgct tcaataatat tgaaaaagga agagtcctga ggcggaaaga accagctgtg
      421 gaatgtgtgt cagttagggt gtggaaagtc cccaggctcc ccagcaggca gaagtatgca
      481 aagcatgcat ctcaattagt cagcaaccag gtgtggaaag tccccaggct ccccagcagg
      541 cagaagtatg caaagcatgc atctcaatta gtcagcaacc atagtcccgc ccctaactcc
      601 gcccatcccg cccctaactc cgcccagttc cgcccattct ccgccccatg gctgactaat
      661 tttttttatt tatgcagagg ccgaggccgc ctcggcctct gagctattcc agaagtagtg
      721 aggaggcttt tttggaggcc taggcttttg caaagatcga tcaagagaca ggatgaggat
      781 cgtttcgcat gattgaacaa gatggattgc acgcaggttc tccggccgct tgggtggaga
      841 ggctattcgg ctatgactgg gcacaacaga caatcggctg ctctgatgcc gccgtgttcc
      901 ggctgtcagc gcaggggcgc ccggttcttt ttgtcaagac cgacctgtcc ggtgccctga
      961 atgaactgca agacgaggca gcgcggctat cgtggctggc cacgacgggc gttccttgcg
     1021 cagctgtgct cgacgttgtc actgaagcgg gaagggactg gctgctattg ggcgaagtgc
     1081 cggggcagga tctcctgtca tctcaccttg ctcctgccga gaaagtatcc atcatggctg
     1141 atgcaatgcg gcggctgcat acgcttgatc cggctacctg cccattcgac caccaagcga
     1201 aacatcgcat cgagcgagca cgtactcgga tggaagccgg tcttgtcgat caggatgatc
     1261 tggacgaaga gcatcagggg ctcgcgccag ccgaactgtt cgccaggctc aaggcgagca
     1321 tgcccgacgg cgaggatctc gtcgtgaccc atggcgatgc ctgcttgccg aatatcatgg
     1381 tggaaaatgg ccgcttttct ggattcatcg actgtggccg gctgggtgtg gcggaccgct
     1441 atcaggacat agcgttggct acccgtgata ttgctgaaga gcttggcggc gaatgggctg
     1501 accgcttcct cgtgctttac ggtatcgccg ctcccgattc gcagcgcatc gccttctatc
     1561 gccttcttga cgagttcttc tgagcgggac tctggggttc gaaatgaccg accaagcgac
     1621 gcccaacctg ccatcacgag atttcgattc caccgccgcc ttctatgaaa ggttgggctt
     1681 cggaatcgtt ttccgggacg ccggctggat gatcctccag cgcggggatc tcatgctgga
     1741 gttcttcgcc caccctaggg ggaggctaac tgaaacacgg aaggagacaa taccggaagg
     1801 aacccgcgct atgacggcaa taaaaagaca gaataaaacg cacggtgttg ggtcgtttgt
     1861 tcataaacgc ggggttcggt cccagggctg gcactctgtc gataccccac cgagacccca
     1921 ttggggccaa tacgcccgcg tttcttcctt ttccccaccc caccccccaa gttcgggtga
     1981 aggcccaggg ctcgcagcca acgtcggggc ggcaggccct gccatagcct caggttactc
     2041 atatatactt tagattgatt taaaacttca tttttaattt aaaaggatct aggtgaagat
     2101 cctttttgat aatctcatga ccaaaatccc ttaacgtgag ttttcgttcc actgagcgtc
     2161 agaccccgta gaaaagatca aaggatcttc ttgagatcct ttttttctgc gcgtaatctg
     2221 ctgcttgcaa acaaaaaaac caccgctacc agcggtggtt tgtttgccgg atcaagagct
     2281 accaactctt tttccgaagg taactggctt cagcagagcg cagataccaa atactgtcct
     2341 tctagtgtag ccgtagttag gccaccactt caagaactct gtagcaccgc ctacatacct
     2401 cgctctgcta atcctgttac cagtggctgc tgccagtggc gataagtcgt gtcttaccgg
     2461 gttggactca agacgatagt taccggataa ggcgcagcgg tcgggctgaa cggggggttc
     2521 gtgcacacag cccagcttgg agcgaacgac ctacaccgaa ctgagatacc tacagcgtga
     2581 gctatgagaa agcgccacgc ttcccgaagg gagaaaggcg gacaggtatc cggtaagcgg
     2641 cagggtcgga acaggagagc gcacgaggga gcttccaggg ggaaacgcct ggtatcttta
     2701 tagtcctgtc gggtttcgcc acctctgact tgagcgtcga tttttgtgat gctcgtcagg
     2761 ggggcggagc ctatggaaaa acgccagcaa cgcggccttt ttacggttcc tggccttttg
     2821 ctggcctttt gctcacatgt tctttcctgc gttatcccct gattctgtgg ataaccgtat
     2881 taccgccatg cattagttat taatagtaat caattacggg gtcattagtt catagcccat
     2941 atatggagtt ccgcgttaca taacttacgg taaatggccc gcctggctga ccgcccaacg
     3001 acccccgccc attgacgtca ataatgacgt atgttcccat agtaacgcca atagggactt
     3061 tccattgacg tcaatgggtg gagtatttac ggtaaactgc ccacttggca gtacatcaag
     3121 tgtatcatat gccaagtacg ccccctattg acgtcaatga cggtaaatgg cccgcctggc
     3181 attatgccca gtacatgacc ttatgggact ttcctacttg gcagtacatc tacgtattag
     3241 tcatcgctat taccatggtg atgcggtttt ggcagtacat caatgggcgt ggatagcggt
     3301 ttgactcacg gggatttcca agtctccacc ccattgacgt caatgggagt ttgttttggc
     3361 accaaaatca acgggacttt ccaaaatgtc gtaacaactc cgccccattg acgcaaatgg
     3421 gcggtaggcg tgtacggtgg gaggtctata taagcagagc tggtttagtg aaccgtcaga
     3481 tccgctagcg ctaccggtcg ccaccatggt gagcaagggc gaggcagtga tcaaggagtt
     3541 catgcggttc aaggtgcaca tggagggctc catgaacggc cacgagttcg agatcgaggg
     3601 cgagggcgag ggccgcccct acgagggcac ccagaccgcc aagctgaagg tgaccaaggg
     3661 tggccccctg cccttctcct gggacatcct gtcccctcag ttcatgtacg gctccagggc
     3721 cttcaccaag caccccgccg acatccccga ctactataag cagtccttcc ccgagggctt
     3781 caagtgggag cgcgtgatga acttcgagga cggcggcgcc gtgaccgtga cccaggacac
     3841 ctccctggag gacggcaccc tgatctacaa ggtgaagctc cgcggcacca acttccctcc
     3901 tgacggcccc gtaatgcaga agaagacaat gggctgggaa gcatccaccg agcggttgta
     3961 ccccgaggac ggcgtgctga agggcgacat taagatggcc ctgcgcctga aggacggcgg
     4021 ccgctacctg gcggacttca agaccaccta caaggccaag aagcccgtgc agatgcccgg
     4081 cgcctacaac gtcgaccgca agttggacat cacctcccac aacgaggact acaccgtggt
     4141 ggaacagtac gaacgctccg agggccgcca ctccaccggc ggcatggacg agctgtacaa
     4201 gtactcagat ctcgagctca agcttcgaat tctgatgnnn nnnnnnnnnn nnnnnnnnnn
     4261 nnnnnnnnnn nnnnnnnnnn nnnnnnnnnn nnnnnnnnnn nnnnnnnnnn nnnnnnnnnn
     4321 nnnnnnnnnn nnnnnnnnnn nnnnnnnnnn nnnnnnnnnn nnnnnnnnnn nnnnnnnnnn
     4381 nnnnnnnnnn nnnnnnnnnn nnnnnnnnnn nnnnnnnnnn nnnnnnnnnn nnnnnnnnnn
     4441 nnnnnnnnnn nnnnnnnnnn nnnnnnnnnn nnnnnnnnnn nnnnnnnnnn nnnnnnnnnn
     4501 nnnnnnnnnn nnnnnnnnnn nnnnnnnnnn nnnnnnnnnn nnnnnnnnnn nnnnnnnnnn
     4561 nnnnnnnnnn nnnnnnnnnn nnnnnnnnnn nnnnnnnnnn nnnnnnnnnn nnnnnnnnnn
     4621 nnnncgggat ccaccggatc tagataactg atcataatca gccataccac atttgtagag
     4681 gttttacttg ctttaaaaaa cctcccacac ctccccctga acctgaaaca taaaatgaat
     4741 gcaattgttg ttgttaactt gtttattgca gcttataatg gttacaaata aagcaatagc
     4801 atcacaaatt tcacaaataa agcatttttt tcactgcatt ctagttgtgg tttgtccaaa
     4861 ctcatcaatg tatcttaacg cgtaaattgt aagcgttaat attttgttaa aattcgcgtt
     4921 aaatttttgt taaatcagct cattttttaa ccaataggcc gaaatcggca aaatccctta
     4981 taaatcaaaa gaatagaccg agatagggtt gagtgttgtt ccagtttgga acaagagtcc
     5041 actattaaag aacgtggact ccaacgtcaa aggnn
//
